>Addgene plasmid #184717 | pPBpuro-miRFP703-eDHFR(69K6)-cRaf | addgene full sequence | sequence record 362338 | Addgene Partial NGS Result
CTAAATTGTAAGCGTTAATATTTTGTTAAAATTCGCGTTAAATTTTTGTTAAATCAGCTCATTTTTTAAC
CAATAGGCCGAAATCGGCAAAATCCCTTATAAATCAAAAGAATAGACCGAGATAGGGT
[37 nt withheld, positions 129-165]
AAAGAACGTGGACTCCAACGTCAAAGG
[49 nt withheld, positions 193-241]
T
[91 nt withheld, positions 243-333]
G
[124 nt withheld, positions 335-458]
CCCATTCGCCATTCAGGCTGCGCAACTGTTGGGAAGGGCGATCGGTGCGGGCCTCTTCGCTATTACGCCA
GCTGGCGAAAGGGGGATGTGCTGCAAGGCGATTAAGTTGGGTAACGCCAGGGTTTTCCCAGTCACGACGT
TGTAAAACGACGGCCAGTGAGCGCGCGTAATACGACTCACTATAGGGCGAATTGGGGCGCGCCATTCTAG
ATTAACCCTAGAAAGATAGTCTGCGTAAAATTGACGCATGCATTCTTGAAATATTGCTCTCTCTTTCTAA
ATAGCGCGAATCCGTCGCTGTGCATTTAGGACATCTCAGTCGCCGCTTGGAGCTCCCGTGAGGCGTGCTT
GTCAATGCGGTAAGTGTCACTGATTTTGAACTATAACGACCGCGTGAGTCAAAATGACGCATGATTATCT
TTTACGTGACTTTTAAGATTTAACTCATACGATAATTATATTGTTATTTCATGTTCTACTTACGTGATAA
CTTATTATATATATATTTTCTTGTTATAGATATCAACTAGAATGCTAGCATGGGCCCATCTCGACATTGA
TTATTGACTAGTTATTAATAGTAATCAATTACGGGGTCATTAGTTCATAGCCCATATATGGAGTTCCGCG
TTACATAACTTACGGTAAATGGCCCGCCTGGCTGACCGCCCAACGACCCCCGCCCATTGACGTCAATAAT
GACGTATGTTCCCATAGTAACGCCAATAGGGACTTTCCATTGACGTCAATGGGTGGAGTATTTACGGTAA
ACTGCCCACTTGGCAGTACATCAAGTGTATCATATGCCAAGTACGCCCCCTATTGACGTCAATGACGGTA
AATGGCCCGCCTGGCATTATGCCCAGTACATGACCTTATGGGACTTTCCTACTTGGCAGTACATCTACGT
ATTAGTCATCGCTATTACCATGGTCGAGGTGAGCCCCACGTTCTGCTTCACTCTCCCCATCTCCCCCCCC
TCCCCACCCCCAATTTTGTATTTATTTATTTTTTAATTATTTTGTGCAGCGATGGGGGCGGGGGGGGGGG
GGGSGCGCGCCRGGSGGGGSGGGGSGGGGSGRGGGGSGGGGSGGGGSGRGGCGGAGAGGTGCGGCGGCAG
CCAATCAGAGCGGCGCGCTCCGAAAGTTTCCTTTTATGGCGAGGCGGCGGCGGCGGCGGCCCTATAAAAA
GCGAAGCGCGCGGCGGGCGGGAGTCGCTGCGCGCTGCCTTCGCCCCGTGCCCCGCTCCGCCGCCGCCTCG
CGCCGCCCGCCCCGGCTCTGACTGACCGCGTTACTCCCACAGGTGAGCGGGCGGGACGGCCCTTCTCCTC
CGGGCTGTAATTAGCGCTTGGTTTAATGACGGCTTGTTTCTTTTCTGTGGCTGCGTGAAAGCCTTGAGGG
GCTCCGGGAGGGCCCTTTGTGCGGGGGGAGCGGCTCGGGGGGTGCGTGCGTGTGTGTGTGCGTGGGGAGC
GCCGCGTGCGGCTCCGCGCTGCCCGGCGGCTGTGAGCGCTGCGGGCGCGGCGCGGGGCTTTGTGCGCTCC
GCAGTGTGCGCGAGGGGAGCGCGGCCGGGGGCGGTGCCCCGCGGTGCGGGGGGGGCTGCGAGGGGAACAA
AGGCTGCGTGCGGGGTGTGTGCGTGGGGGGGTGAGCAGGGGGTGTGGGCGCGTCGGTCGGGCTGCAACCC
CCCCTGCACCCCCCTCCCCGAGTTGCTGAGCACGGCCCGGCTTCGGGTGCGGGGCTCCGTACGGGGCGTG
GCGCGGGGCTCGCCGTGCCGGGCGGGGGGTGGCGGCAGGTGGGGGTGCCGGGCGGGGCGGGGCCGCCTCG
GGCCGGGGAGGGCTCGGGGGAGGGGCGCGGCGGCCCCCGGAGCGCCGGCGGCTGTCGAGGCGCGGCGAGC
CGCAGCCATTGCCTTTTATGGTAATCGTGCGAGAGGGCGCAGGGACTTCCTTTGTCCCAAATCTGTGCGG
AGCCGAAATCTGGGAGGCGCCGCCGCACCCCCTCTAGCGGGCGCGGGGCGAAGCGGTGCGGCGCCGGCAG
GAAGGAAATGGGCGGGGAGGGCCTTCGTGCGTCGCCGCGCCGCCGTCCCCTTCTCCCTCTCCAGCCTCGG
GGCTGTCCGCGGGGGGACGGCTGCCTTCGGGGGGGACGGGGCAGGGCGGGGTTCGGCTTCTGGCGTGTGA
CCGGCGGCTCTAGAGCCTCTGCTAACCATGTTCATGCCTTCTTCTTTTTCCTACAGCTCCTGGGCAACGT
GCTGGTTATTGTGCTGTCTCATCATTTTGGCAAAGAATTGGGATCCTCACGTCAATTGTAGCTAGCGCTA
CCGGTCGCCACCATGGTAGCAGGTCATGCCTCTGGCAGCCCCGCATTCGGGACCGCCTCTCATTCGAATT
GCGAACATGAAGAGATCCACCTCGCCGGCTCGATCCAGCCGCATGGCGCGCTTCTGGTCGTCAGCGAACA
TGATCATCGCGTCATCCAGGCCAGCGCCAACGCCGCGGAATTTCTGAATCTCGGAAGCGTACTCGGCGTT
CCGCTCGCCGAGATCGACGGCGATCTGTTGATCAAGATCCTGCCGCATCTCGATCCCACCGCCGAAGGCA
TGCCGGTCGCGGTGCGCTGCCGGATCGGCAATCCCTCTACGGAGTACTGCGGTCTGATGCATCGGCCTCC
GGAAGGCGGGCTGATCATCGAACTCGAACGTGCCGGCCCGTCGATCGATCTGTCAGGCACGCTGGCGCCG
GCGCTGGAGCGGATCCGCACGGCGGGTTCACTGCGCGCGCTGTGCGATGACACCGTGCTGCTGTTTCAGC
AGTGCACCGGCTACGACCGGGTGATGGTGTATCGTTTCGATGAGCAAGGCCACGGCCTGGTATTCTCCGA
GTGCCATGTGCCTGGGCTCGAATCCTATTTCGGCAACCGCTATCCGTCGTCGCTGGTCCCGCAGATGGCG
CGGCAGCTGTACGTGCGGCAGCGCGTCCGCGTGCTGGTCGACGTCACCTATCAGCCGGTGCCGCTGGAGC
CGCGGCTGTCGCCGCTGACCGGGCGCGATCTCGACATGTCGGGCTGCTTCCTGCGCTCGATGTCGCCGAT
CCATCTGCAGTTCCTGAAGGACATGGGCGTGCGCGCCACCCTGGCGGTGTCGCTGGTGGTCGGCGGCAAG
CTGTGGGGCCTGGTTGTCTGTCACCATTATCTGCCGCGCTTCATCCGTTTCGAGCTGCGGGCGATCTGCA
AACGGCTCGCCGAAAGGATCGCGACGCGGATCACCGCGCTTGAGAGCCTGTACAAGTCTGGGTCCGCAGC
CAGTAGCGCCGGAAGTATGATCAGTCTGATTGCGGCGTTAGCGGTAGATCGCGTTATCGGCATGGAAAAC
GCCATGCCGTGGAACCTGCCTGCCGATCTCGCCTGGTTTAAACGCAACACCTTAAATAAACCCGTGATTA
TGGGCCGCCATACCTGGGAATCAATCGGTCGTCCGTTGCCAGGACGCAAAAATATTATCCTCAGCAGTCA
ACCGGGTACGGACAAAAAAAAGAAAAAGAAAGATCGCGTAACGTGGGTGAAGTCGGTGGATGAAGCCATC
GCGGCGTGTGGTGACGTACCAGAAATCATGGTGATTGGCGGCGGTCGCGTTTATGAACAGTTCTTGCCAA
AAGCGCAAAAACTGTATCTGACGCATATCGACGCAGAAGTGGAAGGCGACACCCATTTCCCGGATTACGA
GCCGGATGACTGGGAATCGGTATTCAGCGAATTCCACGATGCTGATGCGCAGAACTCTCACAGCTATTGC
TTTGAGATTCTGGAGCGGCGGAGTGCTGGTGGTAGTGCTGGTGGTAGTGCTGGTGGTAGTGCTGGTGGTA
GTGCTGGTGGTCCTCGAAGCCTCGAGATGGAGCACATACAGGGAGCTTGGAAGACGATCAGCAATGGTTT
TGGATTCAAAGATGCCGTGTTTGATGGCTCCAGCTGCATCTCTCCTACAATAGTTCAGCAGTTTGGCTAT
CAGCGCCGGGCATCAGATGATGGCAAACTCACAGATCCTTCTAAGACAAGCAACACTATCCGTGTTTTCT
TGCCGAACAAGCAAAGAACAGTGGTCAATGTGCGAAATGGAATGAGCTTGCATGACTGCCTTATGAAAGC
ACTCAAGGTGAGGGGCCTGCAACCAGAGTGCTGTGCAGTGTTCAGACTTCTCCACGAACACAAAGGTAAA
AAAGCACGCTTAGATTGGAATACTGATGCTGCGTCTTTGATTGGAGAAGAACTTCAAGTAGATTTCCTGG
ATCATGTTCCCCTCACAACACACAACTTTGCTCGGAAGACGTTCCTGAAGCTTGCCTTCTGTGACATCTG
TCAGAAATTCCTGCTCAATGGATTTCGATGTCAGACTTGTGGCTACAAATTTCATGAGCACTGTAGCACC
AAAGTACCTACTATGTGTGTGGACTGGAGTAACATCAGACAACTCTTATTGTTTCCAAATTCCACTATTG
GTGATAGTGGAGTCCCAGCACTACCTTCTTTGACTATGCGTCGTATGCGAGAGTCTGTTTCCAGGATGCC
TGTTAGTTCTCAGCACAGATATTCTACACCTCACGCCTTCACCTTTAACACCTCCAGTCCCTCATCTGAA
GGTTCCCTCTCCCAGAGGCAGAGGTCGACATCCACACCTAATGTCCACATGGTCAGCACCACCCTGCCTG
TGGACAGCAGGATGATTGAGGATGCAATTCGAAGTCACAGCGAATCAGCCTCACCTTCAGCCCTGTCCAG
TAGCCCCAACAATCTGAGCCCAACAGGCTGGTCACAGCCGAAAACCCCCGTGCCAGCACAAAGAGAGCGG
GCACCAGTATCTGGGACCCAGGAGAAAAACAAAATTAGGCCTCGTGGACAGAGAGATTCAAGCTATTATT
GGGAAATAGAAGCCAGTGAAGTGATGCTGTCCACTCGGATTGGGTCAGGCTCTTTTGGAACTGTTTATAA
GGGTAAATGGCACGGAGATGTTGCAGTAAAGATCCTAAAGGTTGTCGACCCAACCCCAGAGCAATTCCAG
GCCTTCAGGAATGAGGTGGCTGTTCTGCGCAAAACACGGCATGTGAACATTCTGCTTTTCATGGGGTACA
TGACAAAGGACAACCTGGCAATTGTGACCCAGTGGTGCGAGGGCAGCAGCCTCTACAAACACCTGCATGT
CCAGGAGACCAAGTTTCAGATGTTCCAGCTAATTGACATTGCCCGGCAGACGGCTCAGGGAATGGACTAT
TTGCATGCAAAGAACATCATCCATAGAGACATGAAATCCAACAATATATTTCTCCATGAAGGCTTAACAG
TGAAAATTGGAGATTTTGGTTTGGCAACAGTAAAGTCACGCTGGAGTGGTTCTCAGCAGGTTGAACAACC
TACTGGCTCTGTCCTCTGGATGGCCCCAGAGGTGATCCGAATGCAGGATAACAACCCATTCAGTTTCCAG
TCGGATGTCTACTCCTATGGCATCGTATTGTATGAACTGATGACGGGGGAGCTTCCTTATTCTCACATCA
ACAACCGAGATCAGATCATCTTCATGGTGGGCCGAGGATATGCCTCCCCAGATCTTAGTAAGCTATATAA
GAACTGCCCCAAAGCAATGAAGAGGCTGGTAGCTGACTGTGTGAAGAAAGTAAAGGAAGAGAGGCCTCTT
TTTCCCCAGATCCTGTCTTCCATTGAGCTGCTCCAACACTCTCTACCGAAGATCAACCGGAGCGCTTCCG
AGCCATCCTTGCATCGGGCAGCCCACACTGAGGATATCAATGCTTGCACGCTGACCACGTCCCCGAGGCT
GCCTGTCTTCTGCGGCCGCTAGTCGACGGTACCGCGGGCCCGGGATAAGTCAACTAACTTAAGCTAGCAA
CGGTTTCCCTCTAGCGGGATCAATTCCGCCCCCCCCCCCTAACGTTACTGGCCGAAGCCGCTTGGAATAA
GGCCGGTGTGCGTTTGTCTATATGTTATTTTCCACCATATTGCCGTCTTTTGGCAATGTGAGGGCCCGGA
AACCTGGCCCTGTCTTCTTGACGAGCATTCCTAGGGGTCTTTCCCCTCTCGCCAAAGGAATGCAAGGTCT
GTTGAATGTCGTGAAGGAAGCAGTTCCTCTGGAAGCTTCTTGAAGACAAACAACGTCTGTAGCGACCCTT
TGCAGGCAGCGGAACCCCCCACCTGGCGACAGGTGCCTCTGCGGCCAAAAGCCACGTGTATAAGATACAC
CTGCAAAGGCGGCACAACCCCAGTGCCACGTTGTGAGTTGGATAGTTGTGGAAAGAGTCAAATGGCTCTC
CTCAAGCGTATTCAACAAGGGGCTGAAGGATGCCCAGAAGGTACCCCATTGTATGGGATCTGATCTGGGG
CCTCGGTGCACATGCTTTACATGTGTTTAGTCGAGGTTAAAAAAACGTCTAGGCCCCCCGAACCACGGGG
ACGTGGTTTTCCTTTGAAAAACACGATAATACCATGACCGAGTACAAGCCCACGGTGCGCCTCGCCACCC
GCGACGACGTCCCCAGGGCCGTACGCACCCTCGCCGCCGCGTTCGCCGACTACCCCGCCACGCGCCACAC
CGTCGATCCGGACCGCCACATCGAGCGGGTCACCGAGCTGCAAGAACTCTTCCTCACGCGCGTCGGGCTC
GACATCGGCAAGGTGTGGGTCGCGGACGACGGCGCCGCGGTGGCGGTCTGGACCACGCCGGAGAGCGTCG
AAGCGGGGGCGGTGTTCGCCGAGATCGGCCCGCGCATGGCCGAGTTGAGCGGTTCCCGGCTGGCCGCGCA
GCAACAGATGGAAGGCCTCCTGGCGCCGCACCGGCCCAAGGAGCCCGCGTGGTTCCTGGCCACCGTCGGC
GTCTCGCCCGACCACCAGGGCAAGGGTCTGGGCAGCGCCGTCGTGCTCCCCGGAGTGGAGGCGGCCGAGC
GCGCCGGGGTGCCCGCCTTCCTGGAGACCTCCGCGCCCCGCAACCTCCCCTTCTACGAGCGGCTCGGCTT
CACCGTCACCGCCGACGTCGAGGTGCCCGAAGGACCGCGCACCTGGTGCATGACCCGCAAGCCCGGTGCC
TGATCGATGATCTAGAGCTCGCTGATCAGCCTCGACTGTGCCTTCTAGTTGCCAGCCATCTGTTGTTTGC
CCCTCCCCCGTGCCTTCCTTGACCCTGGAAGGTGCCACTCCCACTGTCCTTTCCTAATAAAATGAGGAAA
TTGCATCGCATTGTCTGAGTAGGTGTCATTCTATTCTGGGGGGTGGGGTGGGGCAGGACAGCAAGGGGGA
GGATTGGGAAGACAATAGCAGGCATGCTGGGGATGCGGTGGGCTCTATGGCTTCTGAGGCGGAAAGAACC
TGCAGCCCAAGCTTGGCGTAATCATGGTCATAGCTGTTTCCTGTGTGAAATTGTTATCCGCTCACAATTC
CACACAACATACGAGCCGGAAGCATAAAGTGTAAAGCCTGGGGTGCCTAATGAGTGAGCTAACTCACATT
AATTGCGTTGCGCTCACTGCCCGCTTTCCAGTCGGGAAACCTGTCGTGCCAGCGGATCTTAAAAGTTTTG
TTACTTTATAGAAGAAATTTTGAGTTTTTGTTTTTTTTTAATAAATAAATAAACATAAATAAATTGTTTG
TTGAATTTATTATTAGTATGTAAGTGTAAATATAATAAAACTTAATATCTATTCAAATTAATAAATAAAC
CTCGATATACAGACCGATAAAACACATGCGTCAATTTTACGCATGATTATCTTTAACGTACGTCACAATA
TGATTATCTTTCTAGGGTTAATCTAGTATACGCGTTTAATTAATCCAGCTTTTGTTCCCTTTAGTGAGGG
TTAATTGCGCGCTTGGCGTAATCATGGTCATAGCTGTTTCCTGTGTGAAATTGTTATCCGCTCACAATTC
CACACAACATACGAGCCGGAAGCATAAAGTGTAAAGCCTGGGGTGCCTAATGAGTGAGCTAACTCACATT
AATTGCGTTGCGCTCACTGCCCGCTTTCCAGTCGGGAAACCTGTCGTGCCAGCTGCATTAATGAATCGGC
CAACGCGCGGGGAGAGGCGGTTTGCGTATTGGGCGCTCTTCCGCTTCCTCGCTCACTGACTCGCTGCGCT
CGGTCGTTCGGCTGCGGCGAGCGGTATCAGCTCACTCAAAGGCGGTAATACGGTTATCCACAGAATCAGG
GGATAACGCAGGAAAGAACATGTGAGCAAAAGGCCAGCAAAAGGCCAGGAACCGTAAAAAGGCCGCGTTG
CTGGCGTTTTTCCATAGGCTCCGCCCCCCTGACGAGCATCACAAAAATCGACGCTCAAGTCAGAGGTGGC
GAAACCCGACAGGACTATAAAGATACCAGGCGTTTCCCCCTGGAAGCTCCCTCGTGCGCTCTCCTGTTCC
GACCCTGCCGCTTACCGGATACCTGTCCGCCTTTCTCCCTTCGGGAAGCGTGGCGCTTTCTCATAGCTCA
CGCTGTAGGTATCTCAGTTCGGTGTAGGTCGTTCGCTCCAAGCTGGGCTGTGTGCACGAACCCCCCGTTC
AGCCCGACCGCTGCGCCTTATCCGGTAACTATCGTCTTGAGTCCAACCCGGTAAGACACGACTTATCGCC
ACTGGCAGCAGCCACTGGTAACAGGATTAGCAGAGCGAGGTATGTAGGCGGTGCTACAGAGTTCTTGAAG
TGGTGGCCTAACTACGGCTACACTAGAAGAACAGTATTTGGTATCTGCGCTCTGCTGAAGCCAGTTACCT
TCGGAAAAAGAGTTGGTAGCTCTTGATCCGGCAAACAAACCACCGCTGGTAGCGGTGGTTTTTTTGTTTG
CAAGCAGCAGATTACGCGCAGAAAAAAAGGATCTCAAGAAGATCCTTTGATCTTTTCTACGGGGTCTGAC
GCTCAGTGGAACGAAAACTCACGTTAAGGGATTTTGGTCATGAGATTATCAAAAAGGATCTTCACCTAGA
TCCTTTTAAATTAAAAATGAAGTTTTAAATCAATCTAAAGTATATATGAGTAAACTTGGTCTGACAGTTA
CCAATGCTTAATCAGTGAGGCACCTATCTCAGCGATCTGTCTATTTCGTTCATCCATAGTTGCCTGACTC
CCCGTCGTGTAGATAACTACGATACGGGAGGGCTTACCATCTGGCCCCAGTGCTGCAATGATACCGCGAG
ACCCACGCTCACCGGCTCCAGATTTATCAGCAATAAACCAGCCAGCCGGAAGGGCCGAGCGCAGAAGTGG
TCCTGCAACTTTATCCGCCTCCATCCAGTCTATTAATTGTTGCCGGGAAGCTAGAGTAAGTAGTTCGCCA
GTTAATAGTTTGCGCAACGTTGTTGCCATTGCTACAGGCATCGTGGTGTCACGCTCGTCGTTTGGTATGG
CTTCATTCAGCTCCGGTTCCCAACGATCAAGGCGAGTTACATGATCCCCCATGTTGTGCAAAAAAGCGGT
TAGCTCCTTCGGTCCTCCGATCGTTGTCAGAAGTAAGTTGGCCGCAGTGTTATCACTCATGGTTATGGCA
GCACTGCATAATTCTCTTACTGTCATGCCATCCGTAAGATGCTTTTCTGTGACTGGTGAGTACTCAACCA
AGTCATTCTGAGAATAGTGTATGCGGCGACCGAGTTGCTCTTGCCCGGCGTCAATACGGGATAATACCGC
GCCACATAGCAGAACTTTAAAAGTGCTCATCATTGGAAAACGTTCTTCGGGGCGAAAACTCTCAAGGATC
TTACCGCTGTTGAGATCCAGTTCGATGTAACCCACTCGTGCACCCAACTGATCTTCAGCATCTTTTACTT
TCACCAGCGTTTCTGGGTGAGCAAAAACAGGAAGGCAAAATGCCGCAAAAAAGGGAATAAGGGCGACACG
GAAATGTTGAATACTCATACTCTTCCTTTTTCAATATTATTGAAGCATTTATCAGGGTTATTGTCTCATG
AGCGGATACATATTTGAATGTATTTAGAAAAATAAACAAATAGGGGTTCCGCGCACATTTCCCCGAAAAG
TGCCAC
Features (pLannotate 1.2.2; 26 found; start..end, strand, type, name):
     30..458     -  rep_origin     f1 ori (sequence partly withheld): f1 bacteriophage origin of replication; arrow indicates direction of (+) strand synthesis
    463..618     -  CDS            lacZα (fragment): LacZα fragment of β-galactosidase; lacZ fragment
    626..644     +  promoter       T7 promoter: promoter for bacteriophage T7 RNA polymerase
   1011..1390    +  enhancer       CMV enhancer: human cytomegalovirus immediate early enhancer
   1392..1667    +  promoter       chicken β-actin promoter: No description available
   1668..2684    +  intron         chimeric intron: chimera between introns from chicken β-actin and rabbit β-globin
   2781..3725    +  CDS            miRFP703: miRFP703 is a basic (constitutively fluorescent) near ir fluorescent protein published in 2016, derived from Rhodopseudomonas palustris. It has low acid sensitivity. It requires the cofactor biliverdin for fluorescence.
   3765..4259    +  CDS            ecDHFR: E. coli dihydrofolate reductase; folA
   4335..6278    +  CDS            RAF1: RAF1_HUMAN - Also known as RAF. Experimental evidence at protein level: Swiss-Prot protein existence level 1. Serine/threonine-protein kinase that acts as a regulatory link between the membrane-associated Ras GTPases and the MAPK/ERK cascade, and this critical regulatory link functions as a switch determining cell fate decisions including proliferation, differentiation, apoptosis, survival and oncogenic transformation. RAF1 activation initiates a mitogen-activated protein kinase (MAPK) cascade that comprises a sequential phosphorylation of the dual-specific MAPK kinases (MAP2K1/MEK1 and MAP2K2
   6289..6314    +  misc_feature   MCS (fragment): multiple cloning site
   6368..6929    +  misc_feature   IRES: internal ribosome entry site (IRES) of the encephalomyocarditis virus (EMCV)
   6932..7531    +  CDS            PuroR: puromycin N-acetyltransferase; pac from Streptomyces alboniger; confers resistance to puromycin
   7564..7788    +  polyA_signal   bGH poly(A) signal: bovine growth hormone polyadenylation signal
   7792..7808    +  promoter       SV40 promoter (fragment): SV40 enhancer and early promoter
   7859..7875    -  protein_bind   lac operator: The lac repressor binds to the lac operator to inhibit transcription in E. coli. This inhibition can be relieved by adding lactose or isopropyl-β-D-thiogalactopyranoside (IPTG). lac repressor encoded by lacI
   7883..7913    -  promoter       lac promoter: promoter for the E. coli lac operon
   7928..7949    -  protein_bind   CAP binding site: CAP binding activates transcription in the presence of cAMP. E. coli catabolite activator protein
   7962..8001    -  CDS            lacI (fragment): lac repressor; lacI; The lac repressor binds to the lac operator to inhibit transcription in E. coli. This inhibition can be relieved by adding lactose or isopropyl-β-D-thiogalactopyranoside (IPTG).
   8286..8304    -  promoter       T3 promoter: promoter for bacteriophage T3 RNA polymerase
   8349..8365    -  protein_bind   lac operator: The lac repressor binds to the lac operator to inhibit transcription in E. coli. This inhibition can be relieved by adding lactose or isopropyl-β-D-thiogalactopyranoside (IPTG). lac repressor encoded by lacI
   8373..8403    -  promoter       lac promoter: promoter for the E. coli lac operon
   8418..8439    -  protein_bind   CAP binding site: CAP binding activates transcription in the presence of cAMP. E. coli catabolite activator protein
   8452..8544    -  CDS            lacI (fragment): lac repressor; lacI; The lac repressor binds to the lac operator to inhibit transcription in E. coli. This inhibition can be relieved by adding lactose or isopropyl-β-D-thiogalactopyranoside (IPTG).
   8727..9315    -  rep_origin     ori: high-copy-number ColE1/pMB1/pBR322/pUC origin of replication
   9486..10346   -  CDS            AmpR: β-lactamase; bla; confers resistance to ampicillin, carbenicillin, and related antibiotics
  10347..10451   -  promoter       AmpR promoter: bla
