[The description below was written by a language model from this plasmid's Addgene catalogue record and pLannotate feature annotations shown in this document.]
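Description:
pPBpuro-miRFP703-eDHFR(69K6)-cRaf is a mammalian expression plasmid of about 10.5 kb built on the pPBpuro backbone. It is propagated in E. coli through a high-copy ColE1/pUC-type origin with ampicillin selection (AmpR under its own bla promoter). It also carries an f1 origin and cloning-vector remnants, including lacZα and lacI fragments, lac promoter/operator elements, and T7 and T3 promoters. The "PB" in the backbone name suggests a piggyBac transposon vector for stable genomic integration. However, no transposon terminal repeats appear in the feature table, and the record does not state the delivery mode.

The payload is a single bicistronic transcription unit. It is driven by a CAG-type promoter made up of the CMV enhancer, the chicken β-actin promoter and a chimeric β-actin/β-globin intron. The first cistron encodes a tripartite fusion. Its N-terminal part is miRFP703, a near-infrared fluorescent protein that needs biliverdin as a cofactor. This is followed by E. coli dihydrofolate reductase, in a variant the record designates eDHFR(69K6), and then human RAF1 (c-Raf), the serine/threonine kinase that links Ras to the MEK/ERK cascade. An EMCV IRES downstream allows puromycin N-acetyltransferase to be translated from the same mRNA, so puromycin resistance is coupled to fusion expression. The transcript ends at a bGH polyadenylation signal.

The stated purpose is simply "iRaf". eDHFR is a standard ligand-binding module for trimethoprim-based chemical dimerisers, so the name probably denotes an inducible Raf that can be recruited or activated on demand to switch on ERK signalling, with miRFP703 reporting its expression and localisation. The record does not describe this mechanism. The associated publication concerns ERK-dependent prostaglandin E2 discharge.
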