Addgene plasmid #184717: pPBpuro-miRFP703-eDHFR(69K6)-cRaf
Purpose: iRaf
Depositing lab: Michiyuki Matsuda. Depositing organization: Kyoto University, Graduate School of Biostudies. Publication: Calcium transients trigger switch-like discharge of prostaglandin E(2) in an extracellular signal-regulated kinase-dependent manner. Watabe T, Yamahira S, Takakura K, Thumkeo D, Narumiya S, Matsuda M, Terai K. eLife. 2024 Jan 26;12:RP86727. doi: 10.7554/eLife.86727. PubMed 38276879.
Backbone
  Vector backbone: pPBpuro
  Backbone size w/o insert (bp): 7000
  Total vector size (bp): 10500
  Vector type: Mammalian Expression
  Selectable markers: Puromycin
Growth in bacteria
  Bacterial resistance: Ampicillin, 100 μg/mL
  Growth temperature: 37°C
  Growth strain: DH5alpha
  Copy number: Unknown
Gene/Insert
  Gene/Insert name: miRFP703-eDHFR(69K6)-cRaf (alt name: iRaf)
  Species: H. sapiens (human), Synthetic
  Insert size (bp): 3500
  Entrez Gene: RAF1 (a.k.a. CMD1NN, CRAF, NS5, Raf-1, c-Raf)
Terms and licenses: Academic/Nonprofit Terms; Industry Terms: Not Available to Industry
How to cite: pPBpuro-miRFP703-eDHFR(69K6)-cRaf was a gift from Michiyuki Matsuda (Addgene plasmid # 184717 ; http://n2t.net/addgene:184717 ; RRID:Addgene_184717)
